Addgene plasmid #223749: pETDuet1_BCL2L13(1-465aa)-THROMBIN-GST (W276A/I279A; deltaLIR1)
Purpose: Expression of recombinant protein for purification
Depositing lab: Sascha Martens. Depositing organization: University of Vienna. Publication: Reconstitution of BNIP3/NIX-mitophagy initiation reveals hierarchical flexibility of the autophagy machinery. Adriaenssens E, Schaar S, Cook ASI, Stuke JFM, Sawa-Makarska J, Nguyen TN, Ren X, Schuschnig M, Romanov J, Khuu G, Uoselis L, Lazarou M, Hummer G, Hurley JH, Martens S. Nat Cell Biol. 2025 Jul 25. doi: 10.1038/s41556-025-01712-y. PubMed 40715440.
Backbone
  Vector backbone: pET-Duet
  Vector type: Bacterial Expression
Growth in bacteria
  Bacterial resistance: Ampicillin, 100 μg/mL
  Growth temperature: 37°C
  Growth strain: DH5alpha
  Copy number: Unknown
Gene/Insert
  Gene/Insert name: BCL2L13 soluble part
  Species: H. sapiens (human)
  Mutation: expresses aa 1-465, with W276A/I279A; deletion of LIR1
  Entrez Gene: BCL2L13 (a.k.a. BCL-RAMBO, Bcl2-L-13, MIL1)
  Tag / fusion protein: Thrombin cleavage-GST (C terminal on insert)
  Cloning method: Gibson Cloning
Terms and licenses: Academic/Nonprofit Terms; Industry Terms: Not Available to Industry
Depositor comments: Internal #: SMc2109 . Please visit https://doi.org/10.1101/2024.08.28.609967 for bioRxiv preprint.
How to cite: pETDuet1_BCL2L13(1-465aa)-THROMBIN-GST (W276A/I279A; deltaLIR1) was a gift from Sascha Martens (Addgene plasmid # 223749 ; http://n2t.net/addgene:223749 ; RRID:Addgene_223749)
