[The description below was written by a language model from this plasmid's Addgene catalogue record and pLannotate feature annotations shown in this document.]
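Description:
pETDuet1_BCL2L13(1-465aa)-THROMBIN-GST (W276A/I279A; deltaLIR1) is a bacterial expression plasmid built on the pET-Duet backbone for producing recombinant protein in E. coli for purification. It replicates through a ColE1/pBR322-type origin accompanied by the bom region and the rop gene, which together typically keep copy number moderate (the catalogue lists copy number as unknown). Selection is by ampicillin through the β-lactamase gene. An f1 origin is also present, and short tetracycline-resistance fragments are non-functional backbone remnants. The plasmid carries its own lacI gene, supplying lac repressor to the lac operators that sit downstream of each of the two T7 promoters characteristic of the Duet design. Transcription therefore depends on a host providing T7 RNA polymerase and is inducible with IPTG.

The insert lies downstream of the second T7 promoter/lac operator. The first expression unit, comprising a T7 promoter, operator and ribosome binding site, has no annotated coding sequence behind it. The payload is the soluble portion of human BCL2L13 (residues 1-465, also known as BCL-RAMBO), fused at its C terminus to a thrombin cleavage site and Schistosoma japonicum glutathione S-transferase, and was assembled by Gibson cloning. GST allows glutathione affinity capture, and thrombin digestion can release BCL2L13 from the tag. The protein carries W276A and I279A substitutions, which the record describes as eliminating LIR1, presumably the first LC3-interacting region motif. A partial S-Tag annotation lies between GST and the T7 terminator, but the record does not show whether it is translated. The associated work concerns reconstitution of mitophagy initiation, so this mutant likely serves as a comparison for wild-type protein in binding or reconstitution assays.
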