Features (pLannotate 1.2.2; 22 found; start..end, strand, type, name):
      3..27      +  protein_bind   lac operator: The lac repressor binds to the lac operator to inhibit transcription in E. coli. This inhibition can be relieved by adding lactose or isopropyl-β-D-thiogalactopyranoside (IPTG). lac repressor encoded by lacI
     42..64      +  RBS            RBS: efficient ribosome binding site from bacteriophage T7 gene 10 (Olins and Rangwala, 1989)
    214..232     +  promoter       T7 promoter: promoter for bacteriophage T7 RNA polymerase
    233..257     +  protein_bind   lac operator: The lac repressor binds to the lac operator to inhibit transcription in E. coli. This inhibition can be relieved by adding lactose or isopropyl-β-D-thiogalactopyranoside (IPTG). lac repressor encoded by lacI
    300..1697    +  CDS            BCL2L13: B2L13_HUMAN - Also known as MIL1. Experimental evidence at protein level: Swiss-Prot protein existence level 1. May promote the activation of caspase-3 and apoptosis. From Homo sapiens (Human).
   1722..2374    +  CDS            GST (fragment): glutathione S-transferase from Schistosoma japonicum
   2388..2429    +  CDS            S-Tag (fragment): affinity and epitope tag derived from pancreatic ribonuclease A
   2459..2476    +  CDS            SET1 (fragment): solubility-enhancement tag derived from T7 phage gene 10B
   2484..2531    +  terminator     T7 terminator: transcription terminator for bacteriophage T7 RNA polymerase
   2568..3023    +  rep_origin     f1 ori (sequence partly withheld): f1 bacteriophage origin of replication; arrow indicates direction of (+) strand synthesis
   3138..3998    -  CDS            AmpR: β-lactamase; bla; confers resistance to ampicillin, carbenicillin, and related antibiotics
   3999..4091    -  promoter       AmpR promoter: bla
   4172..4760    +  rep_origin     ori: high-copy-number ColE1/pMB1/pBR322/pUC origin of replication
   4946..5085    -  misc_feature   bom: basis of mobility region from pBR322
   5187..5378    -  CDS            rop: Rop protein, which maintains plasmids at low copy number; rop
   5395..5775    +  CDS            YPB1_ECOLX: Protein predicted: Swiss-Prot protein existence level 4. From Escherichia coli.
   5837..5901    -  CDS            TcR (fragment): tetracycline efflux protein; tet; confers resistance to tetracycline
   5916..5937    -  protein_bind   CAP binding site: CAP binding activates transcription in the presence of cAMP. E. coli catabolite activator protein
   5950..7032    -  CDS            lacI: lac repressor; lacI; The lac repressor binds to the lac operator to inhibit transcription in E. coli. This inhibition can be relieved by adding lactose or isopropyl-β-D-thiogalactopyranoside (IPTG).
   7033..7110    -  promoter       lacI promoter: lacI
   7118..7397    -  CDS            TcR (fragment): tetracycline efflux protein; tet; confers resistance to tetracycline
   7423..2       +  promoter       T7 promoter (across the origin): promoter for bacteriophage T7 RNA polymerase
>Addgene plasmid #223749 | pETDuet1_BCL2L13(1-465aa)-THROMBIN-GST (W276A/I279A; deltaLIR1) | addgene full sequence | sequence record 447751 | Addgene NGS Result
GGGGAATTGTGAGCGGATAACAATTCCCCTCTAGAAATAATTTTGTTTAACTTTAAGAAGGAGATATACC
ATGGGCAGCAGCCATCACCATCATCACCACAGCCAGGATCCGAATTCGAGCTCGGCGCGCCTGCAGGTCG
ACAAGCTTGCGGCCGCATAATGCTTAAGTCGAACAGAAAGTAATCGTATTGTACACGGCCGCATAATCGA
AATTAATACGACTCACTATAGGGGAATTGTGAGCGGATAACAATTCCCCATCTTAGTATATTAGTTAAGT
ATAAGAAGGAGATATACATATGGCGTCCTCTTCTACTGTGCCTCTGGGATTTCACTATGAAACAAAGTAT
GTTGTTCTCAGCTACTTGGGACTCCTCTCTCAAGAGAAGCTGCAAGAGCAACATCTTTCCTCACCCCAAG
GGGTTCAACTAGATATAGCTTCACAATCTCTGGATCAAGAAATTTTATTAAAAGTTAAAACTGAAATTGA
AGAAGAGCTAAAATCTCTGGACAAAGAAATTTCTGAAGCCTTCACCAGCACAGGCTTTGACCGTCACACT
TCTCCAGTGTTCAGCCCTGCCAATCCAGAAAGCTCAATGGAAGACTGCTTGGCCCATCTTGGAGAAAAAG
TGTCCCAGGAACTGAAAGAGCCTCTCCATAAAGCATTGCAAATGCTCCTGAGCCAGCCAGTGACATATCA
GGCATTTCGGGAATGTACACTGGAGACCACAGTTCATGCCAGCGGCTGGAATAAGATTTTGGTGCCTCTG
GTTTTGCTACGACAAATGCTTTTGGAATTGACAAGACGTGGTCAAGAACCTTTGAGCGCACTGCTGCAGT
TTGGCGTGACATACCTGGAGGACTATTCGGCAGAGTACATCATTCAGCAAGGTGGCTGGGGCACTGTGTT
TAGTCTTGAGTCAGAGGAGGAGGAATACCCTGGAATCACTGCAGAAGATAGCAATGACATTTACATCCTG
CCCAGCGACAACTCTGGACAAGTCAGTCCCCCAGAGTCTCCAACTGTGACCACTTCCTGGCAGTCTGAGA
GCTTACCTGTGTCACTGTCAGCTAGCCAGAGTTGGCACACAGAAAGCCTGCCAGTGTCACTAGGCCCTGA
GTCCGCGCAGCAGGCTGCAATGGATCCTGAAGAAGTGAAAAGCTTAGACAGCAACGGAGCTGGAGAGAAG
AGTGAGAACAACTCCTCTAATTCTGACATTGTGCACGTGGAGAAAGAAGAGGTGCCCGAGGGCATGGAAG
AGGCTGCTGTGGCTTCTGTGGTCTTGCCAGCGCGGGAGCTGCAAGAGGCACTTCCTGAAGCCCCAGCTCC
CTTGCTTCCACATATCACTGCCACCTCCCTGCTGGGGACAAGGGAACCTGACACAGAAGTGATCACAGTT
GAGAAATCCAGCCCTGCTACATCTCTGTTTGTAGAACTTGATGAAGAAGAGGTGAAAGCAGCAACAACTG
AACCTACTGAAGTGGAGGAGGTGGTCCCCGCACTGGAACCCACAGAAACGCTGCTGAGTGAGAAGGAGAT
AAACGCAAGGGAAGAGAGCCTTGTGGAAGAGCTGTCCCCTGCCAGCGAGAAGAAGCCCGTGCCGCCGTCT
GAGGGCAAGTCTAGACTGTCCCCCGCCGGTGAGATGAAGCCCATGCCGCTGTCTGAGGGCAAGTCTATAC
TGCTGTTTGGAGGATCACTGGTTCCGCGTGGATCCGGCGGATCCCCTATACTAGGTTATTGGAAAATTAA
GGGCCTTGTGCAACCCACTCGACTTCTTTTGGAATATCTTGAAGAAAAATATGAAGAGCATTTGTATGAG
CGCGATGAAGGTGATAAATGGCGAAACAAAAAGTTTGAATTGGGTTTGGAGTTTCCCAATCTTCCTTATT
ATATTGATGGTGATGTTAAATTAACACAGTCTATGGCCATCATACGTTATATAGCTGACAAGCACAACAT
GTTGGGTGGTTGTCCAAAAGAGCGTGCAGAGATTTCAATGCTTGAAGGAGCGGTTTTGGATATTAGATAC
GGTGTTTCGAGAATTGCATATAGTAAAGACTTTGAAACTCTCAAAGTTGATTTTCTTAGCAAGCTACCTG
AAATGCTGAAAATGTTCGAAGATCGTTTATGTCATAAAACATATTTAAATGGTGATCATGTAACCCATCC
TGACTTCATGTTGTATGACGCTCTTGATGTTGTTTTATACATGGACCCAATGTGCCTGGATGCGTTCCCA
AAATTAGTTTGTTTTAAAAAACGTATTGAAGCTATCCCACAAATTGATAAGTACTTGAAATCCAGCAAGT
ATATAGCATGGCCTTTGCAGGGCTGGCAAGCCACGTTTGGTGGTGGCGACCATCCTCCAAAATAGCTCGA
GTCTGGTAAAGAAACCGCTGCTGCGAAATTTGAACGCCAGCACATGGACTCGTCTACTAGCGCAGCTTAA
TTAACCTAGGCTGCTGCCACCGCTGAGCAATAACTAGCATAACCCCTTGGGGCCTCTAAACGGGTCTTGA
GGGGTTTTTTGCTGAAAGGAGGAACTATATCCGGATTGGCGAATGGG
[124 nt withheld, positions 2568-2691]
C
[91 nt withheld, positions 2693-2783]
A
[49 nt withheld, positions 2785-2833]
CCTTTGACGTTGGAGTCCACGTTCTTT
[37 nt withheld, positions 2861-2897]
ACCCTATCTCGGTCTATTCTTTTGATTTATAAGGGATTTTGCCGATTTCGGCCTATTGGTTAAAAAATGA
GCTGATTTAACAAAAATTTAACGCGAATTTTAACAAAATATTAACGTTTACAATTTCTGGCGGCACGATG
GCATGAGATTATCAAAAAGGATCTTCACCTAGATCCTTTTAAATTAAAAATGAAGTTTTAAATCAATCTA
AAGTATATATGAGTAAACTTGGTCTGACAGTTACCAATGCTTAATCAGTGAGGCACCTATCTCAGCGATC
TGTCTATTTCGTTCATCCATAGTTGCCTGACTCCCCGTCGTGTAGATAACTACGATACGGGAGGGCTTAC
CATCTGGCCCCAGTGCTGCAATGATACCGCGAGACCCACGCTCACCGGCTCCAGATTTATCAGCAATAAA
CCAGCCAGCCGGAAGGGCCGAGCGCAGAAGTGGTCCTGCAACTTTATCCGCCTCCATCCAGTCTATTAAT
TGTTGCCGGGAAGCTAGAGTAAGTAGTTCGCCAGTTAATAGTTTGCGCAACGTTGTTGCCATTGCTACAG
GCATCGTGGTGTCACGCTCGTCGTTTGGTATGGCTTCATTCAGCTCCGGTTCCCAACGATCAAGGCGAGT
TACATGATCCCCCATGTTGTGCAAAAAAGCGGTTAGCTCCTTCGGTCCTCCGATCGTTGTCAGAAGTAAG
TTGGCCGCAGTGTTATCACTCATGGTTATGGCAGCACTGCATAATTCTCTTACTGTCATGCCATCCGTAA
GATGCTTTTCTGTGACTGGTGAGTACTCAACCAAGTCATTCTGAGAATAGTGTATGCGGCGACCGAGTTG
CTCTTGCCCGGCGTCAATACGGGATAATACCGCGCCACATAGCAGAACTTTAAAAGTGCTCATCATTGGA
AAACGTTCTTCGGGGCGAAAACTCTCAAGGATCTTACCGCTGTTGAGATCCAGTTCGATGTAACCCACTC
GTGCACCCAACTGATCTTCAGCATCTTTTACTTTCACCAGCGTTTCTGGGTGAGCAAAAACAGGAAGGCA
AAATGCCGCAAAAAAGGGAATAAGGGCGACACGGAAATGTTGAATACTCATACTCTTCCTTTTTCAATCA
TGATTGAAGCATTTATCAGGGTTATTGTCTCATGAGCGGATACATATTTGAATGTATTTAGAAAAATAAA
CAAATAGGTCATGACCAAAATCCCTTAACGTGAGTTTTCGTTCCACTGAGCGTCAGACCCCGTAGAAAAG
ATCAAAGGATCTTCTTGAGATCCTTTTTTTCTGCGCGTAATCTGCTGCTTGCAAACAAAAAAACCACCGC
TACCAGCGGTGGTTTGTTTGCCGGATCAAGAGCTACCAACTCTTTTTCCGAAGGTAACTGGCTTCAGCAG
AGCGCAGATACCAAATACTGTCCTTCTAGTGTAGCCGTAGTTAGGCCACCACTTCAAGAACTCTGTAGCA
CCGCCTACATACCTCGCTCTGCTAATCCTGTTACCAGTGGCTGCTGCCAGTGGCGATAAGTCGTGTCTTA
CCGGGTTGGACTCAAGACGATAGTTACCGGATAAGGCGCAGCGGTCGGGCTGAACGGGGGGTTCGTGCAC
ACAGCCCAGCTTGGAGCGAACGACCTACACCGAACTGAGATACCTACAGCGTGAGCTATGAGAAAGCGCC
ACGCTTCCCGAAGGGAGAAAGGCGGACAGGTATCCGGTAAGCGGCAGGGTCGGAACAGGAGAGCGCACGA
GGGAGCTTCCAGGGGGAAACGCCTGGTATCTTTATAGTCCTGTCGGGTTTCGCCACCTCTGACTTGAGCG
TCGATTTTTGTGATGCTCGTCAGGGGGGCGGAGCCTATGGAAAAACGCCAGCAACGCGGCCTTTTTACGG
TTCCTGGCCTTTTGCTGGCCTTTTGCTCACATGTTCTTTCCTGCGTTATCCCCTGATTCTGTGGATAACC
GTATTACCGCCTTTGAGTGAGCTGATACCGCTCGCCGCAGCCGAACGACCGAGCGCAGCGAGTCAGTGAG
CGAGGAAGCGGAAGAGCGCCTGATGCGGTATTTTCTCCTTACGCATCTGTGCGGTATTTCACACCGCAAT
GGTGCACTCTCAGTACAATCTGCTCTGATGCCGCATAGTTAAGCCAGTATACACTCCGCTATCGCTACGT
GACTGGGTCATGGCTGCGCCCCGACACCCGCCAACACCCGCTGACGCGCCCTGACGGGCTTGTCTGCTCC
CGGCATCCGCTTACAGACAAGCTGTGACCGTCTCCGGGAGCTGCATGTGTCAGAGGTTTTCACCGTCATC
ACCGAAACGCGCGAGGCAGCTGCGGTAAAGCTCATCAGCGTGGTCGTGAAGCGATTCACAGATGTCTGCC
TGTTCATCCGCGTCCAGCTCGTTGAGTTTCTCCAGAAGCGTTAATGTCTGGCTTCTGATAAAGCGGGCCA
TGTTAAGGGCGGTTTTTTCCTGTTTGGTCACTGATGCCTCCGTGTAAGGGGGATTTCTGTTCATGGGGGT
AATGATACCGATGAAACGAGAGAGGATGCTCACGATACGGGTTACTGATGATGAACATGCCCGGTTACTG
GAACGTTGTGAGGGTAAACAACTGGCGGTATGGATGCGGCGGGACCAGAGAAAAATCACTCAGGGTCAAT
GCCAGCGCTTCGTTAATACAGATGTAGGTGTTCCACAGGGTAGCCAGCAGCATCCTGCGATGCAGATCCG
GAACATAATGGTGCAGGGCGCTGACTTCCGCGTTTCCAGACTTTACGAAACACGGAAACCGAAGACCATT
CATGTTGTTGCTCAGGTCGCAGACGTTTTGCAGCAGCAGTCGCTTCACGTTCGCTCGCGTATCGGTGATT
CATTCTGCTAACCAGTAAGGCAACCCCGCCAGCCTAGCCGGGTCCTCAACGACAGGAGCACGATCATGCT
AGTCATGCCCCGCGCCCACCGGAAGGAGCTGACTGGGTTGAAGGCTCTCAAGGGCATCGGTCGAGATCCC
GGTGCCTAATGAGTGAGCTAACTTACATTAATTGCGTTGCGCTCACTGCCCGCTTTCCAGTCGGGAAACC
TGTCGTGCCAGCTGCATTAATGAATCGGCCAACGCGCGGGGAGAGGCGGTTTGCGTATTGGGCGCCAGGG
TGGTTTTTCTTTTCACCAGTGAGACGGGCAACAGCTGATTGCCCTTCACCGCCTGGCCCTGAGAGAGTTG
CAGCAAGCGGTCCACGCTGGTTTGCCCCAGCAGGCGAAAATCCTGTTTGATGGTGGTTAACGGCGGGATA
TAACATGAGCTGTCTTCGGTATCGTCGTATCCCACTACCGAGATGTCCGCACCAACGCGCAGCCCGGACT
CGGTAATGGCGCGCATTGCGCCCAGCGCCATCTGATCGTTGGCAACCAGCATCGCAGTGGGAACGATGCC
CTCATTCAGCATTTGCATGGTTTGTTGAAAACCGGACATGGCACTCCAGTCGCCTTCCCGTTCCGCTATC
GGCTGAATTTGATTGCGAGTGAGATATTTATGCCAGCCAGCCAGACGCAGACGCGCCGAGACAGAACTTA
ATGGGCCCGCTAACAGCGCGATTTGCTGGTGACCCAATGCGACCAGATGCTCCACGCCCAGTCGCGTACC
GTCTTCATGGGAGAAAATAATACTGTTGATGGGTGTCTGGTCAGAGACATCAAGAAATAACGCCGGAACA
TTAGTGCAGGCAGCTTCCACAGCAATGGCATCCTGGTCATCCAGCGGATAGTTAATGATCAGCCCACTGA
CGCGTTGCGCGAGAAGATTGTGCACCGCCGCTTTACAGGCTTCGACGCCGCTTCGTTCTACCATCGACAC
CACCACGCTGGCACCCAGTTGATCGGCGCGAGATTTAATCGCCGCGACAATTTGCGACGGCGCGTGCAGG
GCCAGACTGGAGGTGGCAACGCCAATCAGCAACGACTGTTTGCCCGCCAGTTGTTGTGCCACGCGGTTGG
GAATGTAATTCAGCTCCGCCATCGCCGCTTCCACTTTTTCCCGCGTTTTCGCAGAAACGTGGCTGGCCTG
GTTCACCACGCGGGAAACGGTCTGATAAGAGACACCGGCATACTCTGCGACATCGTATAACGTTACTGGT
TTCACATTCACCACCCTGAATTGACTCTCTTCCGGGCGCTATCATGCCATACCGCGAAAGGTTTTGCGCC
ATTCGATGGTGTCCGGGATCTCGACGCTCTCCCTTATGCGACTCCTGCATTAGGAAGCAGCCCAGTAGTA
GGTTGAGGCCGTTGAGCACCGCCGCCGCAAGGAATGGTGCATGCAAGGAGATGGCGCCCAACAGTCCCCC
GGCCACGGGGCCTGCCACCATACCCACGCCGAAACAAGCGCTCATGAGCCCGAAGTGGCGAGCCCGATCT
TCCCCATCGGTGATGTCGGCGATATAGGCGCCAGCAACCGCACCTGTGGCGCCGGTGATGCCGGCCACGA
TGCGTCCGGCGTAGAGGATCGAGATCGATCTCGATCCCGCGAAATTAATACGACTCACTATA
